>Addgene plasmid #123975 | MTK0_045 | addgene full sequence | sequence record 251797 | Addgene NGS Result
GAAAGTGAAACGTGATTTCATGCGTCATTTTGAACATTTTGTAAATCTTATTTAATAATGTGTGCGGCAA
TTCACATTTAATTTATGAATGTTTTCTTAACATCGCGGCAACTCAAGAAACGGCAGGTTCGGATCTTAGC
TACTAGAGAAAGAGGAGAAATACTAGATGCGTAAAGGCGAAGAGCTGTTCACTGGTGTCGTCCCTATTCT
GGTGGAACTGGATGGTGATGTCAACGGTCATAAGTTTTCCGTGCGTGGCGAGGGTGAAGGTGACGCAACT
AATGGTAAACTGACGCTGAAGTTCATCTGTACTACTGGTAAACTGCCGGTTCCTTGGCCGACTCTGGTAA
CGACGCTGACTTATGGTGTTCAGTGCTTTGCTCGTTATCCGGACCATATGAAGCAGCATGACTTCTTCAA
GTCCGCCATGCCGGAAGGCTATGTGCAGGAACGCACGATTTCCTTTAAGGATGACGGCACGTACAAAACG
CGTGCGGAAGTGAAATTTGAAGGCGATACCCTGGTAAACCGCATTGAGCTGAAAGGCATTGACTTTAAAG
AGGACGGCAATATCCTGGGCCATAAGCTGGAATACAATTTTAACAGCCACAATGTTTACATCACCGCCGA
TAAACAAAAAAATGGCATTAAAGCGAATTTTAAAATTCGCCACAACGTGGAGGATGGCAGCGTGCAGCTG
GCTGATCACTACCAGCAAAACACTCCAATCGGTGATGGTCCTGTTCTGCTGCCAGACAATCACTATCTGA
GCACGCAAAGCGTTCTGTCTAAAGATCCGAACGAGAAACGCGATCATATGGTTCTGCTGGAGTTCGTAAC
CGCAGCGGGCATCACGCATGGTATGGATGAACTGTACAAATGACCAGGCATCAAATAAAACGAAAGGCTC
AGTCGAAAGACTGGGCCTTTCGTTTTATCTGTTGTTTGTCGGTGAACGCTCTCTACTAGAGTCACACTGG
CTCACCTTCGGGTGGGCCTTTCTGCGTTTATAGCTGGAAATCTGCTCGTCAGTGGTGCTCACACTGACGA
ATCATGTACAGATCATACCGATGACTGCCTGGCGACTCACAACTAAGCAAGACAGCCGGAACCAGCGCCG
GCGAACACCACTGCATATATGGCATATCACAACAGTCCACGTCTCAAGCAGTTACAGAGATGTTACGAAC
CACTAGTGCACTGCAGATCGAATTCGAGTTGGCGCGCCTGTCATTCTAAATCTCTCTTTCAGCCTAAAGC
TTTTTCCCCGTATCCCCCCAGGTGTCTGCAGGCTCAAAGAGCAGCGAGAAGCGTTCAGAGGAAAGCGATC
CCGTGCCACCTTCCCCGTGCCCGGGCTGTCCCCGCACGCTGCCGGCTCGGGGATGCGGGGGGAGCGCCGG
ACCGGAGCGGAGCCCCGGGCGGCTCGCTGCTGCCCCCTAGCGGGGGAGGGACGTAATTACATCCCTGGGG
GCTTTGGGAGGGGGCTGTCCCCGTGAGCTCCCAGGCGCGCCTGTCATTCTAAATCTCTCTTTCAGCCTAA
AGCTTTTTCCCCGTATCCCCCCAGGTGTCTGCAGGCTCAAAGAGCAGCGAGAAGCGTTCAGAGGAAAGCG
ATCCCGTGCCACCTTCCCCGTGCCCGGGCTGTCCCCGCACGCTGCCGGCTCGGGGATGCGGGGGGAGCGC
CGGACCGGAGCGGAGCCCCGGGCGGCTCGCTGCTGCCCCCTAGCGGGGGAGGGACGTAATTACATCCCTG
GGGGCTTTGGGGGGGGGCTGTCCCCGTGAGCTCAATAAAAGAGCCCACTACAGCGGTGGGCTCTATGGGG
TACCTACGTAGGTACATAACTTACGGTAAATGGCCCGCCTGGCTGACCGCCCAACGACCCCCGCCCATTG
ACGTCAATAATGACGTATGTTCCCATAGTAACGCCAATAGGGACTTTCCATTGACGTCAATGGGTGGAGT
ATTTACGGTAAACTGCCCACTTGGCAGTACATCAAGTGTATCATATGCCAAGTACGCCCCCTATTGACGT
CAATGACGGTAAATGGCCCGCCTGGCATTATGCCCAGTACATGACCTTATGGGACTTTCCTACTTGGCAG
TACATCTACGTATTAGTCATCGCTATTACCATGGTGATGCGGTTTTGGCAGTACATCAATGGGCGTGGAT
AGCGGTTTGACTCACGGGGATTTCCAAGTCTCCACCCCATTGACGTCAATGGGAGTTTGTTTTGGCACCA
AAATCAACGGGACTTTCCAAAATGTCGTAACAACTCCGCCCCATTGACGCAAATGGGCGGTAGGCGTGTA
CGGTGGGAGGTCTATATAAGCAGAGCTCGTTTAGTGAACCGTCAGATAGCCACCATGGGTAAAAAGCCTG
AACTCACCGCGACGTCTGTCGAGAAGTTTCTGATCGAAAAGTTCGACAGCGTGTCCGACCTGATGCAGCT
CTCGGAGGGCGAAGAATCTCGTGCTTTCAGCTTCGATGTAGGAGGGCGTGGATATGTCCTGCGGGTAAAT
AGCTGCGCCGATGGTTTCTACAAAGATCGTTATGTTTATCGGCACTTTGCATCGGCCGCGCTCCCGATTC
CGGAAGTGCTTGACATTGGGGAATTTAGCGAGAGCCTGACCTATTGCATCTCCCGCCGTGCACAGGGTGT
CACGTTGCAAGACCTGCCTGAAACCGAACTGCCCGCTGTTCTGCAACCGGTCGCGGAGGCCATGGATGCG
ATCGCTGCGGCCGATCTTAGCCAGACGAGCGGGTTCGGCCCATTCGGACCGCAAGGAATCGGTCAATACA
CTACATGGCGTGATTTCATATGCGCGATTGCTGATCCCCATGTGTATCACTGGCAAACTGTGATGGACGA
CACCGTCAGTGCGTCCGTCGCGCAGGCTCTCGATGAGCTGATGCTTTGGGCCGAGGACTGCCCCGAAGTC
CGGCACCTCGTGCACGCGGATTTCGGCTCCAACAATGTCCTGACGGACAATGGCCGCATAACAGCGGTCA
TTGACTGGAGCGAGGCGATGTTCGGGGATTCCCAATACGAGGTCGCCAACATCTTCTTCTGGAGGCCGTG
GTTGGCTTGTATGGAGCAGCAGACGCGCTACTTCGAGCGGAGGCATCCGGAGCTTGCAGGATCGCCGCGG
CTCCGGGCGTATATGCTCCGCATTGGTCTTGACCAACTCTATCAGAGCTTGGTTGACGGCAATTTCGATG
ATGCAGCTTGGGCGCAGGGTCGATGCGACGCAATCGTCCGATCCGGAGCCGGGACTGTCGGGCGTACACA
AATCGCCCGCAGAAGCGCGGCCGTCTGGACCGATGGCTGTGTAGAAGTACTCGCCGATAGTGGAAACCGA
CGCCCCAGCACTCGTCCGAGGGCAAAGGAATAACTCGAGCGACGCCTCGACTGTGCCTTCTAGTTGCCAG
CCATCTGTTGTTTGCCCCTCCCCCGTGCCTTCCTTGACCCTGGAAGGTGCCACTCCCACTGTCCTTTCCT
AATAAAATGAGGAAATTGCATCGCATTGTCTGAGTAGGTGTCATTCTATTCTGGGGGGTGGGGTGGGGCA
GGACAGCAAGGGGGAGGATTGGGAAGACAATAGCAGGCATGCTGGGGATGCGGTGGGCTCTATGAGTAGA
TCGCGGGGGAGGGAGGGATTCTTCTAGGCCCAGGGCGGTCCTTAGGAGACAGGAGGCAGCCGAGAACTCC
CATAAAGGTATTGCGGCACTCCCCTCCCCCTACCGAGAAGGGTGCGGCCTTCTCTCCGCCTCCTCCACTG
CAGATCCCTCAGGATTGCAGCTCGCGCCGATTTTCAGAGATCACGCACCTCCCTCCCACAAACCAGCAGG
ACCGACCCCCGCTCCTCCCCCCACCTCCGCGAGTCCGCGAGCGGATCCAGCTCATCTCGTCCTTCAGGCG
GCGGACGCCCGGGACGGAGCCGCGGTCGCCGCCACCCAGAAGCCTCGACCCAGCAGTCCGCCTCCGCCTC
CGCCTCCGCCTCTAGTGCGTGCGCAGGGGCGCGGGGCCAGACACTGCGGCGCGGGGCCTCGGGAAGGACC
GTACCAACGACCGCCTCCCTGCCCCTCCGCCCCCTCTGCTGACCCGCTCAGTGGTTTCGCTCAATTGGGA
CCCGAGCCAATGGCAAGGGGCCGTTCCCCGGCTTCAGCAGCCAATCAGGTGCCGAAGCCACACGGGCGGC
GGGTAACCCTACTCCCCGCGAGGGTTTTCCCAGTCACGACCCGAGCGGCCGCGTGTTACAACCAATTAAC
CAATTCTGATTAGAAAAACTCATCGAGCATCAAATGAAACTGCAATTTATTCATATCAGGATTATCAATA
CCATATTTTTGAAAAAGCCGTTTCTGTAATGAAGGAGAAAACTCACCGAGGCAGTTCCATAGGATGGCAA
GATCCTGGTATCGGTCTGCGATTCCGACTCGTCCAACATCAATACAACCTATTAATTTCCCCTCGTCAAA
AATAAGGTTATCAAGTGAGAAATCACCATGAGTGACGACTGAATCCGGTGAGAATGGCAAAAGCTTATGC
ATTTCTTTCCAGACTTGTTCAACAGGCCAGCCATTACGCTCGTCATCAAAATCACTCGCATCAACCAAAC
CGTTATTCATTCGTGATTGCGCCTGAGCGAGGCGAAATACGCGATCGCTGTTAAAAGGACAATTACAAAC
AGGAATCGAATGCAACCGGCGCAGGAACACTGCCAGCGCATCAACAATATTTTCACCTGAATCAGGATAT
TCTTCTAATACCTGGAATGCTGTTTTCCCGGGGATCGCAGTGGTGAGTAACCATGCATCATCAGGAGTAC
GGATAAAATGCTTGATGGTCGGAAGAGGCATAAATTCCGTCAGCCAGTTTAGTCTGACCATCTCATCTGT
AACATCATTGGCAACGCTACCTTTGCCATGTTTCAGAAACAACTCTGGCGCATCGGGCTTCCCATACAAT
CGATAGATTGTCGCACCTGATTGCCCGACATTATCGCGAGCCCATTTATACCCATATAAATCAGCATCCA
TGTTGGAATTTAATCGCGGCCTGGAGCAAGACGTTTCCCGTTGAATATGGCTCATAACACCCCTTGTATT
ACTGTTTATGTAAGCAGACAGTTTTATTGTTCATGATGATATATTTTTATCTTGTGCAATGTAACATCAG
AGATTTTGAGACACAACGTGGCTTTGTTGAATAAATCGAACTTTTGCTGAGTTGAAGGATCAGTCATGAC
CAAAATCCCTTAACGTGAGTTTTCGTTCCACTGAGCGTCAGACCCCGTAGAAAAGATCAAAGGATCTTCT
TGAGATCCTTTTTTTCTGCGCGTAATCTGCTGCTTGCAAACAAAAAAACCACCGCTACCAGCGGTGGTTT
GTTTGCCGGATCAAGAGCTACCAACTCTTTTTCCGAAGGTAACTGGCTTCAGCAGAGCGCAGATACCAAA
TACTGTTCTTCTAGTGTAGCCGTAGTTAGGCCACCACTTCAAGAACTCTGTAGCACCGCCTACATACCTC
GCTCTGCTAATCCTGTTACCAGTGGCTGCTGCCAGTGGCGATAAGTCGTGTCTTACCGGGTTGGACTCAA
GACGATAGTTACCGGATAAGGCGCAGCGGTCGGGCTGAACGGGGGGTTCGTGCACACAGCCCAGCTTGGA
GCGAACGACCTACACCGAACTGAGATACCTACAGCGTGAGCTATGAGAAAGCGCCACGCTTCCCGAAGGG
AGAAAGGCGGACAGGTATCCGGTAAGCGGCAGGGTCGGAACAGGAGAGCGCACGAGGGAGCTTCCAGGGG
GAAACGCCTGGTATCTTTATAGTCCTGTCGGGTTTCGCCACCTCTGACTTGAGCGTCGATTTTTGTGATG
CTCGTCAGGGGGGCGGAGCCTATGGAAAAACGCCAGCAACGCGGCCTTTTTACGGTTCCTGGCCTTTTGC
TGGCCTTTTGCTCACATGTTCTTTCCTGCGTTATCCCCTGATTCTGTGGATAACCGTGCGGCCGCCAATC
ATGGTCATAGCTGTTTCCTGCAACGGAAAGGGCCTAAAATTTTAAGATTAGTATCTAATTTAAAATGCTA
CACTTTGGTGGTGTAAACAACGTTCTCAAACGACGTGAGTAAAAAACTCAGATGACCATGCCCTTAACCT
CCTTTTATCCACAGGAAAAGCACTACAAAAACGATCTTAAGTAGTAATAACACGCAGCCTTGCTGCATAA
AATCAGCCCGAGATGAATGCCTGGACTCCCATTTCCCTCCTCCACCCCTATTATAATTATTTTGTGACAC
AAACTCAAGCAGGGTGAAGAGAGAAATCTCACACCTGCTCAATCCCCTGCAGGACAACGCCCAGACACCA
GGTAAAGCCTGGGCACAGAGAGTCCCGCCCACAATCGAGAAGGAGCAACTCGACATGGAGGCGATGACGC
CCTGAATTCGCATCTAGACTGATGAGACGTGGTAGAGCCACAAACAGCCGGTACAAGCAACGATCTCCAG
GACCATCTGAATCATGCGCGGATGACACGAACTCACGACGGCGATCACAGACATTAACCCACAGTACAGA
CACTGCGACAACGTGGCAATTCGTCGCAATACAACG
Features (pLannotate 1.2.2; 11 found; start..end, strand, type, name):
    167..880     +  CDS            superfolder GFP: GFP variant that folds robustly even when fused to poorly folded proteins (Pédelacq et al., 2006)
    892..963     +  terminator     rrnB T1 terminator: transcription terminator T1 from the E. coli rrnB gene
    979..1006    +  terminator     T7Te terminator: phage T7 early transcription terminator
   1778..1798    +  LTR            3' LTR (ΔU3) (fragment): self-inactivating 3' long terminal repeat (LTR) from Moloney murine leukemia virus
   1833..2133    +  enhancer       CMV enhancer: human cytomegalovirus immediate early enhancer
   2134..2337    +  promoter       CMV promoter: human cytomegalovirus (CMV) immediate early promoter
   2371..3392    +  CDS            HygR (fragment): aminoglycoside phosphotransferase from E. coli; aph(4)-Ia; confers resistance to hygromycin
   3411..3618    +  polyA_signal   bGH poly(A) signal: bovine growth hormone polyadenylation signal
   4221..4240    -  CDS            lacZα (fragment): LacZα fragment of β-galactosidase; lacZ fragment
   4280..5095    -  CDS            KanR: aminoglycoside phosphotransferase; aph(3')-Ia; confers resistance to kanamycin in bacteria or G418 (Geneticin®) in eukaryotes
   5320..5908    +  rep_origin     ori: high-copy-number ColE1/pMB1/pBR322/pUC origin of replication
