[The description below was written by a language model from this plasmid's Addgene catalogue record and pLannotate feature annotations shown in this document.]
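Description:
MTK0_045 is a type 0 part of the Mammalian Toolkit (MTK), a modular hierarchical cloning system for building genetic circuits in mammalian cells. It serves as a destination vector, described in the record as the "cROSA26 destination" with a hygromycin resistance cassette. The backbone is listed as self-made and the vector type as mammalian expression. The sequenced plasmid is about 6.6 kb. It is propagated in E. coli through a high-copy ColE1/pUC-type origin and selected with kanamycin via an aph(3')-Ia KanR gene.

The annotated features fall into two functional blocks. The first is a superfolder GFP coding sequence followed by the bacterial rrnB T1 and T7Te terminators. This arrangement is typical of a bacterial dropout marker that is replaced when assembled parts are cloned into a destination vector, allowing visual screening of colonies, although the record does not state this role, annotate the bacterial promoter, or name the cloning sites or enzymes. The second block is a mammalian selection cassette in which the CMV enhancer and promoter drive a hygromycin phosphotransferase gene terminated by the bGH polyadenylation signal, allowing hygromycin selection of cells that carry the assembled construct.

The name implies targeting to a ROSA26 safe-harbour locus, and sizeable unannotated stretches flank the annotated cassettes, but no homology arms are annotated, and neither the meaning of the "c" prefix nor the integration mechanism is stated. The very short hits to an MMLV 3' LTR and to lacZα are probably incidental fragments rather than functional elements.
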