Addgene plasmid #123975: MTK0_045
Purpose: Encodes the cROSA26 destination with hygyomycin resistance cassette as a type 0 part to be used in the MTK system
Depositing lab: Hana El-Samad. Depositing organization: University of California, San Francisco (UCSF). Publication: A Toolkit for Rapid Modular Construction of Biological Circuits in Mammalian Cells. Fonseca JP, Bonny AR, Kumar GR, Ng AH, Town J, Wu QC, Aslankoohi E, Chen SY, Dods G, Harrigan P, Osimiri LC, Kistler AL, El-Samad H. ACS Synth Biol. 2019 Nov 15;8(11):2593-2606. doi: 10.1021/acssynbio.9b00322. Epub 2019 Nov 5. PubMed 31686495.
Backbone
  Vector backbone: self-made
  Vector type: Mammalian Expression
Growth in bacteria
  Bacterial resistance: Kanamycin, 50 μg/mL
  Growth temperature: 37°C
  Growth strain: DH5alpha
  Copy number: Unknown
Gene/Insert
  Gene/Insert name: cROSA26 DEST (hygro)
  Species: Synthetic
  Cloning method: Restriction Enzyme; 5′ cloning site unknown (unknown if destroyed); 3′ cloning site unknown (unknown if destroyed)
Terms and licenses: Academic/Nonprofit Terms; Industry Terms: Not Available to Industry
Depositor comments: Please visit https://www.biorxiv.org/content/10.1101/506188v2 for BioRxiv preprint
How to cite: MTK0_045 was a gift from Hana El-Samad (Addgene plasmid # 123975 ; http://n2t.net/addgene:123975 ; RRID:Addgene_123975)
